>Addgene plasmid #110495 | STAT3-GFP | addgene full sequence | sequence record 211335 | Addgene NGS Result
ACATAACAAATTGGCTGTGGTATATAAAATTATTCATAATGATAGTAGGAGGCTTGGTAGGTTTAAGAAT
AGTTTTTGCTGTACTTTCTATAGTGAATAGAGTTAGGCAGGGATATTCACCATTATCGTTTCAGACCCAC
CTCCCAACCCCGAGGGGACCCGACAGGCCCGAAGGAATAGAAGAAGAAGGTGGAGAGAGAGACAGAGACA
GATCCATTCGATTAGTGAACGGATCTCGACGGTATCGGTTAACTTTTAAAAGAAAAGGGGGGATTGGGGG
GTACAGTGCAGGGGAAAGAATAGTAGACATAATAGCAACAGACATACAAACTAAAGAATTACAAAAACAA
ATTACAAAAATTCAAAATTTTATCGATCACGAGACTAGCCTCCTAGCCCGGGCTCGAGCAGCTGAAGCTT
GCATGCCCTGCAGGGTTCCCGTAAATGCATCAGGTTCCCGTAAATGCATCAGGTTCCCGTAAATGCATCA
GGTTCCCGTAAATGCATCACTGCAGAGGGTATATAATGGATCCGGTACTCGAGATCTGCGATCTAAGTAA
GCTTGGCATTCCGGTACTGTTGGTAAAGCCACCATGGTGAGCAAGGGCGAGGAGCTGTTCACCGGGGTGG
TGCCCATCCTGGTCGAGCTGGACGGCGACGTAAACGGCCACAAGTTCAGCGTGTCCGGCGAGGGCGAGGG
CGATGCCACCTACGGCAAGCTGACCCTGAAGTTCATCTGCACCACCGGCAAGCTGCCCGTGCCCTGGCCC
ACCCTCGTGACCACCCTGACCTACGGCGTGCAGTGCTTCAGCCGCTACCCCGACCACATGAAGCAGCACG
ACTTCTTCAAGTCCGCCATGCCCGAAGGCTACGTCCAGGAGCGCACCATCTTCTTCAAGGACGACGGCAA
CTACAAGACCCGCGCCGAGGTGAAGTTCGAGGGCGACACCCTGGTGAACCGCATCGAGCTGAAGGGCATC
GACTTCAAGGAGGACGGCAACATCCTGGGGCACAAGCTGGAGTACAACTACAACAGCCACAACGTCTATA
TCATGGCCGACAAGCAGAAGAACGGCATCAAGGTGAACTTCAAGATCCGCCACAACATCGAGGACGGCAG
CGTGCAGCTCGCCGACCACTACCAGCAGAACACCCCCATCGGCGACGGCCCCGTGCTGCTGCCCGACAAC
CACTACCTGAGCACCCAGTCCGCCCTGAGCAAAGACCCCAACGAGAAGCGCGATCACATGGTCCTGCTGG
AGTTCGTGACCGCCGCCGGGATCACTCTCGGCATGGACGAGCTGTACAAGTAAAGCGGCCGCGACTCTAG
AGTCGACAATCAACCTCTGGATTACAAAATTTGTGAAAGATTGACTGGTATTCTTAACTATGTTGCTCCT
TTTACGCTATGTGGATACGCTGCTTTAATGCCTTTGTATCATGCTATTGCTTCCCGTATGGCTTTCATTT
TCTCCTCCTTGTATAAATCCTGGTTGCTGTCTCTTTATGAGGAGTTGTGGCCCGTTGTCAGGCAACGTGG
CGTGGTGTGCACTGTGTTTGCTGACGCAACCCCCACTGGTTGGGGCATTGCCACCACCTGTCAGCTCCTT
TCCGGGACTTTCGCTTTCCCCCTCCCTATTGCCACGGCGGAACTCATCGCCGCCTGCCTTGCCCGCTGCT
GGACAGGGGCTCGGCTGTTGGGCACTGACAATTCCGTGGTGTTGTCGGGGAAGCTGACGTCCTTTCCATG
GCTGCTCGCCTGTGTTGCCACCTGGATTCTGCGCGGGACGTCCTTCTGCTACGTCCCTTCGGCCCTCAAT
CCAGCGGACCTTCCTTCCCGCGGCCTGCTGCCGGCTCTGCGGCCTCTTCCGCGTCTTCGCCTTCGCCCTC
AGACGAGTCGGATCTCCCTTTGGGCCGCCTCCCCGCCTGGAATTCGAGCTCGGTACCTTTAAGACCAATG
ACTTACAAGGCAGCTGTAGATCTTAGCCACTTTTTAAAAGAAAAGGGGGGACTGGAAGGGCTAATTCACT
CCCAACGAAGACAAGATCTGCTTTTTGCTTGTACTGGGTCTCTCTGGTTAGACCAGATCTGAGCCTGGGA
GCTCTCTGGCTAACTAGGGAACCCACTGCTTAAGCCTCAATAAAGCTTGCCTTGAGTGCTTCAAGTAGTG
TGTGCCCGTCTGTTGTGTGACTCTGGTAACTAGAGATCCCTCAGACCCTTTTAGTCAGTGTGGAAAATCT
CTAGCAGTAGTAGTTCATGTCATCTTATTATTCAGTATTTATAACTTGCAAAGAAATGAATATCAGAGAG
TGAGAGGAACTTGTTTATTGCAGCTTATAATGGTTACAAATAAAGCAATAGCATCACAAATTTCACAAAT
AAAGCATTTTTTTCACTGCATTCTAGTTGTGGTTTGTCCAAACTCATCAATGTATCTTATCATGTCTGGC
TCTAGCTATCCCGCCCCTAACTCCGCCCATCCCGCCCCTAACTCCGCCCAGTTCCGCCCATTCTCCGCCC
CATGGCTGACTAATTTTTTTTATTTATGCAGAGGCCGAGGCCGCCTCGGCCTCTGAGCTATTCCAGAAGT
AGTGAGGAGGCTTTTTTGGAGGCCTAGGGACGTACCCAATTCGCCCTATAGTGAGTCGTATTACGCGCGC
TCACTGGCCGTCGTTTTACAACGTCGTGACTGGGAAAACCCTGGCGTTACCCAACTTAATCGCCTTGCAG
CACATCCCCCTTTCGCCAGCTGGCGTAATAGCGAAGAGGCCCGCACCGATCGCCCTTCCCAACAGTTGCG
CAGCCTGAATGGCGAATGGG
[124 nt withheld, positions 2821-2944]
C
[91 nt withheld, positions 2946-3036]
A
[49 nt withheld, positions 3038-3086]
CCTTTGACGTTGGAGTCCACGTTCTTT
[37 nt withheld, positions 3114-3150]
ACCCTATCTCGGTCTATTCTTTTGATTTATAAGGGATTTTGCCGATTTCGGCCTATTGGTTAAAAAATGA
GCTGATTTAACAAAAATTTAACGCGAATTTTAACAAAATATTAACGCTTACAATTTAGGTGGCACTTTTC
GGGGAAATGTGCGCGGAACCCCTATTTGTTTATTTTTCTAAATACATTCAAATATGTATCCGCTCATGAG
ACAATAACCCTGATAAATGCTTCAATAATATTGAAAAAGGAAGAGTATGAGTATTCAACATTTCCGTGTC
GCCCTTATTCCCTTTTTTGCGGCATTTTGCCTTCCTGTTTTTGCTCACCCAGAAACGCTGGTGAAAGTAA
AAGATGCTGAAGATCAGTTGGGTGCACGAGTGGGTTACATCGAACTGGATCTCAACAGCGGTAAGATCCT
TGAGAGTTTTCGCCCCGAAGAACGTTTTCCAATGATGAGCACTTTTAAAGTTCTGCTATGTGGCGCGGTA
TTATCCCGTATTGACGCCGGGCAAGAGCAACTCGGTCGCCGCATACACTATTCTCAGAATGACTTGGTTG
AGTACTCACCAGTCACAGAAAAGCATCTTACGGATGGCATGACAGTAAGAGAATTATGCAGTGCTGCCAT
AACCATGAGTGATAACACTGCGGCCAACTTACTTCTGACAACGATCGGAGGACCGAAGGAGCTAACCGCT
TTTTTGCACAACATGGGGGATCATGTAACTCGCCTTGATCGTTGGGAACCGGAGCTGAATGAAGCCATAC
CAAACGACGAGCGTGACACCACGATGCCTGTAGCAATGGCAACAACGTTGCGCAAACTATTAACTGGCGA
ACTACTTACTCTAGCTTCCCGGCAACAATTAATAGACTGGATGGAGGCGGATAAAGTTGCAGGACCACTT
CTGCGCTCGGCCCTTCCGGCTGGCTGGTTTATTGCTGATAAATCTGGAGCCGGTGAGCGTGGGTCTCGCG
GTATCATTGCAGCACTGGGGCCAGATGGTAAGCCCTCCCGTATCGTAGTTATCTACACGACGGGGAGTCA
GGCAACTATGGATGAACGAAATAGACAGATCGCTGAGATAGGTGCCTCACTGATTAAGCATTGGTAACTG
TCAGACCAAGTTTACTCATATATACTTTAGATTGATTTAAAACTTCATTTTTAATTTAAAAGGATCTAGG
TGAAGATCCTTTTTGATAATCTCATGACCAAAATCCCTTAACGTGAGTTTTCGTTCCACTGAGCGTCAGA
CCCCGTAGAAAAGATCAAAGGATCTTCTTGAGATCCTTTTTTTCTGCGCGTAATCTGCTGCTTGCAAACA
AAAAAACCACCGCTACCAGCGGTGGTTTGTTTGCCGGATCAAGAGCTACCAACTCTTTTTCCGAAGGTAA
CTGGCTTCAGCAGAGCGCAGATACCAAATACTGTTCTTCTAGTGTAGCCGTAGTTAGGCCACCACTTCAA
GAACTCTGTAGCACCGCCTACATACCTCGCTCTGCTAATCCTGTTACCAGTGGCTGCTGCCAGTGGCGAT
AAGTCGTGTCTTACCGGGTTGGACTCAAGACGATAGTTACCGGATAAGGCGCAGCGGTCGGGCTGAACGG
GGGGTTCGTGCACACAGCCCAGCTTGGAGCGAACGACCTACACCGAACTGAGATACCTACAGCGTGAGCT
ATGAGAAAGCGCCACGCTTCCCGAAGGGAGAAAGGCGGACAGGTATCCGGTAAGCGGCAGGGTCGGAACA
GGAGAGCGCACGAGGGAGCTTCCAGGGGGAAACGCCTGGTATCTTTATAGTCCTGTCGGGTTTCGCCACC
TCTGACTTGAGCGTCGATTTTTGTGATGCTCGTCAGGGGGGCGGAGCCTATGGAAAAACGCCAGCAACGC
GGCCTTTTTACGGTTCCTGGCCTTTTGCTGGCCTTTTGCTCACATGTTCTTTCCTGCGTTATCCCCTGAT
TCTGTGGATAACCGTATTACCGCCTTTGAGTGAGCTGATACCGCTCGCCGCAGCCGAACGACCGAGCGCA
GCGAGTCAGTGAGCGAGGAAGCGGAAGAGCGCCCAATACGCAAACCGCCTCTCCCCGCGCGTTGGCCGAT
TCATTAATGCAGCTGGCACGACAGGTTTCCCGACTGGAAAGCGGGCAGTGAGCGCAACGCAATTAATGTG
AGTTAGCTCACTCATTAGGCACCCCAGGCTTTACACTTTATGCTTCCGGCTCGTATGTTGTGTGGAATTG
TGAGCGGATAACAATTTCACACAGGAAACAGCTATGACCATGATTACGCCAAGCGCGCAATTAACCCTCA
CTAAAGGGAACAAAAGCTGGAGCTGCAAGCTTAATGTAGTCTTATGCAATACTCTTGTAGTCTTGCAACA
TGGTAACGATGAGTTAGCAACATGCCTTACAAGGAGAGAAAAAGCACCGTGCATGCCGATTGGTGGAAGT
AAGGTGGTACGATCGTGCCTTATTAGGAAGGCAACAGACGGGTCTGACATGGATTGGACGAACCACTGAA
TTGCCGCATTGCAGAGATATTGTATTTAAGTGCCTAGCTCGATACATAAACGGGTCTCTCTGGTTAGACC
AGATCTGAGCCTGGGAGCTCTCTGGCTAACTAGGGAACCCACTGCTTAAGCCTCAATAAAGCTTGCCTTG
AGTGCTTCAAGTAGTGTGTGCCCGTCTGTTGTGTGACTCTGGTAACTAGAGATCCCTCAGACCCTTTTAG
TCAGTGTGGAAAATCTCTAGCAGTGGCGCCCGAACAGGGACTTGAAAGCGAAAGGGAAACCAGAGGAGCT
CTCTCGACGCAGGACTCGGCTTGCTGAAGCGCGCACGGCAAGAGGCGAGGGGCGGCGACTGGTGAGTACG
CCAAAAATTTTGACTAGCGGAGGCTAGAAGGAGAGAGATGGGTGCGAGAGCGTCAGTATTAAGCGGGGGA
GAATTAGATCGCGATGGGAAAAAATTCGGTTAAGGCCAGGGGGAAAGAAAAAATATAAATTAAAACATAT
AGTATGGGCAAGCAGGGAGCTAGAACGATTCGCAGTTAATCCTGGCCTGTTAGAAACATCAGAAGGCTGT
AGACAAATACTGGGACAGCTACAACCATCCCTTCAGACAGGATCAGAAGAACTTAGATCATTATATAATA
CAGTAGCAACCCTCTATTGTGTGCATCAAAGGATAGAGATAAAAGACACCAAGGAAGCTTTAGACAAGAT
AGAGGAAGAGCAAAACAAAAGTAAGACCACCGCACAGCAAGCGGCCGCTGATCTTCAGACCTGGAGGAGG
AGATATGAGGGACAATTGGAGAAGTGAATTATATAAATATAAAGTAGTAAAAATTGAACCATTAGGAGTA
GCACCCACCAAGGCAAAGAGAAGAGTGGTGCAGAGAGAAAAAAGAGCAGTGGGAATAGGAGCTTTGTTCC
TTGGGTTCTTGGGAGCAGCAGGAAGCACTATGGGCGCAGCGTCAATGACGCTGACGGTACAGGCCAGACA
ATTATTGTCTGGTATAGTGCAGCAGCAGAACAATTTGCTGAGGGCTATTGAGGCGCAACAGCATCTGTTG
CAACTCACAGTCTGGGGCATCAAGCAGCTCCAGGCAAGAATCCTGGCTGTGGAAAGATACCTAAAGGATC
AACAGCTCCTGGGGATTTGGGGTTGCTCTGGAAAACTCATTTGCACCACTGCTGTGCCTTGGAATGCTAG
TTGGAGTAATAAATCTCTGGAACAGATTTGGAATCACACGACCTGGATGGAGTGGGACAGAGAAATTAAC
AATTACACAAGCTTAATACACTCCTTAATTGAAGAATCGCAAAACCAGCAAGAAAAGAATGAACAAGAAT
TATTGGAATTAGATAAATGGGCAAGTTTGTGGAATTGGTTTA
Features (pLannotate 1.2.2; 25 found; start..end, strand, type, name):
    135..235     +  CDS            Rev (fragment): human immunodeficiency virus 1 (HIV-1) Rev protein; rev; enhances nuclear export of unspliced and incompletely spliced viral mRNAs
    254..371     +  misc_feature   cPPT/CTS: central polypurine tract and central termination sequence of HIV-1
    514..530     +  promoter       minP (fragment): minimal TATA-box promoter with low basal activity
    594..1313    +  CDS            EGFP: the original enhanced GFP (Yang et al., 1996) mammalian codon-optimized
   1338..1926    +  misc_feature   WPRE: woodchuck hepatitis virus posttranscriptional regulatory element
   1943..2011    +  CDS            nef (fragment): NEF_HV1Z2 - Experimental evidence at protein level: Swiss-Prot protein existence level 1. Extracellular Nef protein targets CD4(+) T-lymphocytes for apoptosis by interacting with CXCR4 surface receptors. From Human immunodeficiency virus type 1 group M subtype D (isolate Z2/CDC-Z34) (HIV-1).
   2013..2246    +  LTR            3' LTR (ΔU3): self-inactivating 3' long terminal repeat (LTR) from HIV-1
   2318..2439    +  polyA_signal   SV40 poly(A) signal: SV40 polyadenylation signal
   2479..2614    +  rep_origin     SV40 ori: SV40 origin of replication
   2635..2653    -  promoter       T7 promoter: promoter for bacteriophage T7 RNA polymerase
   2661..2816    +  CDS            lacZα (fragment): LacZα fragment of β-galactosidase; lacZ fragment
   2821..3249    +  rep_origin     f1 ori (sequence partly withheld): f1 bacteriophage origin of replication; arrow indicates direction of (+) strand synthesis
   3302..3406    +  promoter       AmpR promoter: bla
   3407..4267    +  CDS            AmpR: β-lactamase; bla; confers resistance to ampicillin, carbenicillin, and related antibiotics
   4438..5026    +  rep_origin     ori: high-copy-number ColE1/pMB1/pBR322/pUC origin of replication
   5209..5301    +  CDS            lacI (fragment): lac repressor; lacI; The lac repressor binds to the lac operator to inhibit transcription in E. coli. This inhibition can be relieved by adding lactose or isopropyl-β-D-thiogalactopyranoside (IPTG).
   5314..5335    +  protein_bind   CAP binding site: CAP binding activates transcription in the presence of cAMP. E. coli catabolite activator protein
   5350..5380    +  promoter       lac promoter: promoter for the E. coli lac operon
   5388..5404    +  protein_bind   lac operator: The lac repressor binds to the lac operator to inhibit transcription in E. coli. This inhibition can be relieved by adding lactose or isopropyl-β-D-thiogalactopyranoside (IPTG). lac repressor encoded by lacI
   5449..5467    +  promoter       T3 promoter: promoter for bacteriophage T3 RNA polymerase
   5495..5721    +  promoter       RSV promoter: Rous sarcoma virus enhancer/promoter
   5722..5902    +  LTR            5' LTR (truncated): truncated 5' long terminal repeat (LTR) from HIV-1
   5949..6074    +  misc_feature   HIV-1 Ψ: packaging signal of human immunodeficiency virus type 1
   6058..6421    +  CDS            HIV-1 gag (fragment): gag protein from human immunodeficiency virus 1; gag
   6567..6800    +  misc_feature   RRE: The Rev response element (RRE) of HIV-1 allows for Rev-dependent mRNA export from the nucleus to the cytoplasm.
