[The description below was written by a language model from this plasmid's Addgene catalogue record and pLannotate feature annotations shown in this document.]
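Description:
STAT3-GFP is a third-generation, self-inactivating HIV-1-based lentiviral transfer plasmid that acts as a fluorescent transcriptional reporter of STAT3 signaling in mammalian cells. It was built on the pRRL.sin-18.ppt.TCF/LEF:GFP.pre backbone, and by the backbone name the STAT3-responsive element presumably replaces the original TCF/LEF element, although the record does not say so explicitly. The plasmid is about 7 kb. It is maintained in E. coli through a high-copy ColE1/pUC-type origin and selected with ampicillin via the β-lactamase gene. The backbone also carries an f1 origin, an SV40 origin, and leftover cloning-vector pieces (lac promoter/operator, lacZα and lacI fragments, T3 and T7 promoters).

The viral genome is transcribed in packaging cells from an RSV promoter fused to a truncated 5' LTR, which makes production Tat-independent. This is followed by the Ψ packaging signal with a partial gag sequence, the Rev response element for Rev-dependent nuclear export, and the cPPT/CTS, which improves transduction efficiency. The reporter cassette consists of four repeats of the M67 STAT3 binding site placed upstream of a minimal TATA-box promoter with low basal activity, driving EGFP. The M67 repeats themselves are not annotated in the feature table, but the catalogue entry states them as the insert. EGFP should therefore be expressed mainly when activated STAT3 binds these sites. A WPRE downstream of EGFP enhances transcript stability and expression. The ΔU3 3' LTR inactivates the viral promoter after integration, so LTR-driven transcription does not interfere with the reporter.

After packaging and transduction, the integrated reporter allows cells with active STAT3 signaling to be identified, tracked or sorted by fluorescence. The associated work used it in claudin-low models of human breast cancer.
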