Addgene plasmid #110495: STAT3-GFP
Purpose: reporter of STAT3 signaling activity
Depositing lab: Michael Lewis. Depositing organization: Baylor College of Medicine. Publication: STAT3 signaling is activated preferentially in tumor-initiating cells in claudin-low models of human breast cancer. Wei W, Tweardy DJ, Zhang M, Zhang X, Landua J, Petrovic I, Bu W, Roarty K, Hilsenbeck SG, Rosen JM, Lewis MT. Stem Cells. 2014 Oct;32(10):2571-82. doi: 10.1002/stem.1752. PubMed 24891218.
Backbone
  Vector backbone: pRRL.sin-18.ppt.TCF/LEF:GFP.pre
  Vector type: Mammalian Expression, Lentiviral
Growth in bacteria
  Bacterial resistance: Ampicillin, 100 μg/mL
  Growth temperature: 37°C
  Growth strain: NEB Stable
  Copy number: High Copy
Gene/Insert
  Gene/Insert name: 4 repeats of STAT3 binding site M67 at GFP promoter region
Terms and licenses: Academic/Nonprofit Terms; Industry Terms: Not Available to Industry
How to cite: STAT3-GFP was a gift from Michael Lewis (Addgene plasmid # 110495 ; http://n2t.net/addgene:110495 ; RRID:Addgene_110495)
